>Addgene plasmid #104171 | p3s-Cas9-HN | addgene full sequence | sequence record 199282 | Addgene NGS Result
ATCTGCTCCCTGCTTGTGTGTTGGAGGTCGCTGAGTAGTGCGCGAGCAAAATTTAAGCTACAACAAGGCA
AGGCTTGACCGACAATTGCATGAAGAATCTGCTTAGGGTTAGGCGTTTTGCGCTGCTTCGCGATGTACGG
GCCAGATATACGCGTTGACATTGATTATTGACTAGTTATTAATAGTAATCAATTACGGGGTCATTAGTTC
ATAGCCCATATATGGAGTTCCGCGTTACATAACTTACGGTAAATGGCCCGCCTGGCTGACCGCCCAACGA
CCCCCGCCCATTGACGTCAATAATGACGTATGTTCCCATAGTAACGCCAATAGGGACTTTCCATTGACGT
CAATGGGTGGAGTATTTACGGTAAACTGCCCACTTGGCAGTACATCAAGTGTATCATATGCCAAGTACGC
CCCCTATTGACGTCAATGACGGTAAATGGCCCGCCTGGCATTATGCCCAGTACATGACCTTATGGGACTT
TCCTACTTGGCAGTACATCTACGTATTAGTCATCGCTATTACCATGGTGATGCGGTTTTGGCAGTACATC
AATGGGCGTGGATAGCGGTTTGACTCACGGGGATTTCCAAGTCTCCACCCCATTGACGTCAATGGGAGTT
TGTTTTGGCACCAAAATCAACGGGACTTTCCAAAATGTCGTAACAACTCCGCCCCATTGACGCAAATGGG
CGGTAGGCGTGTACGGTGGGAGGTCTATATAAGCAGAGCTCTCTGGCTAACTAGAGAACCCACTGCTTAC
TGGCTTATCGAAATTAATACGACTCACTATAGGGAGACCCAAGCTTGCCACCATGGTGTACCCCTACGAC
GTGCCCGACTACGCCGAATTGCCTCCAAAAAAGAAGAGAAAGGTAGGGATCCGAATTCCCGGGGAAAAAC
CGGACAAGAAGTACAGCATCGGCCTGGACATCGGTACCAACAGCGTGGGCTGGGCCGTGATCACCGACGA
GTACAAGGTGCCCAGCAAGAAGTTCAAGGTGCTGGGCAACACCGACCGCCACAGCATCAAGAAGAACCTG
ATCGGCGCCCTGCTGTTCGACAGCGGCGAGACCGCCGAGGCCACCCGCCTGAAGCGCACCGCCCGCCGCC
GCTACACCCGCCGCAAGAACCGCATCTGCTACCTGCAGGAGATCTTCAGCAACGAGATGGCCAAGGTGGA
CGACAGCTTCTTCCACCGCCTGGAGGAGAGCTTCCTGGTGGAGGAGGACAAGAAGCACGAGCGCCACCCC
ATCTTCGGCAACATCGTGGACGAGGTGGCCTACCACGAGAAGTACCCCACCATCTACCACCTGCGCAAGA
AGCTGGTGGACAGCACCGACAAGGCCGACCTGCGCCTGATCTACCTGGCCCTGGCCCACATGATCAAGTT
CCGCGGCCACTTCCTGATCGAGGGCGACCTGAACCCCGACAACAGCGACGTGGACAAGCTGTTCATCCAG
CTGGTGCAGACCTACAACCAGCTGTTCGAGGAGAACCCCATCAACGCCAGCGGCGTGGACGCCAAGGCCA
TCCTGAGCGCCCGCCTGAGCAAGAGCCGCCGCCTGGAGAACCTGATCGCCCAGCTGCCCGGCGAGAAGAA
GAACGGCCTGTTCGGCAACCTGATCGCCCTGAGCCTGGGCCTGACCCCCAACTTCAAGAGCAACTTCGAC
CTGGCCGAGGACGCCAAGCTGCAGCTGAGCAAGGACACCTACGACGACGACCTGGACAACCTGCTGGCCC
AGATCGGCGACCAGTACGCCGACCTGTTCCTGGCCGCCAAGAACCTGAGCGACGCCATCCTGCTGAGCGA
CATCCTGCGCGTGAACACCGAGATCACCAAGGCCCCCCTGAGCGCCAGCATGATCAAGCGCTACGACGAG
CACCACCAGGACCTGACCCTGCTGAAGGCCCTGGTGCGCCAGCAGCTGCCCGAGAAGTACAAGGAGATCT
TCTTCGACCAGAGCAAGAACGGCTACGCCGGCTACATCGACGGCGGCGCCAGCCAGGAGGAGTTCTACAA
GTTCATCAAGCCCATCCTGGAGAAGATGGACGGCACCGAGGAGCTGCTGGTGAAGCTGAACCGCGAGGAC
CTGCTGCGCAAGCAGCGCACCTTCGACAACGGCAGCATCCCCCACCAGATCCACCTGGGCGAGCTGCACG
CCATCCTGCGCCGCCAGGAGGACTTCTACCCCTTCCTGAAGGACAACCGCGAGAAGATCGAGAAGATCCT
GACCTTCCGCATCCCCTACTACGTGGGCCCCCTGGCCCGCGGCAACAGCCGCTTCGCCTGGATGACCCGC
AAGAGCGAGGAGACCATCACCCCCTGGAACTTCGAGGAGGTGGTGGACAAGGGCGCCAGCGCCCAGAGCT
TCATCGAGCGCATGACCAACTTCGACAAGAACCTGCCCAACGAGAAGGTGCTGCCCAAGCACAGCCTGCT
GTACGAGTACTTCACCGTGTACAACGAGCTGACCAAGGTGAAGTACGTGACCGAGGGCATGCGCAAGCCC
GCCTTCCTGAGCGGCGAGCAGAAGAAGGCCATCGTGGACCTGCTGTTCAAGACCAACCGCAAGGTGACCG
TGAAGCAGCTGAAGGAGGACTACTTCAAGAAGATCGAGTGCTTCGACAGCGTGGAGATCAGCGGCGTGGA
GGACCGCTTCAACGCCAGCCTGGGCACCTACCACGACCTGCTGAAGATCATCAAGGACAAGGACTTCCTG
GACAACGAGGAGAACGAGGACATCCTGGAGGACATCGTGCTGACCCTGACCCTGTTCGAGGACCGCGAGA
TGATCGAGGAGCGCCTGAAGACCTACGCCCACCTGTTCGACGACAAGGTGATGAAGCAGCTGAAGCGCCG
CCGCTACACCGGCTGGGGCCGCCTGAGCCGCAAGCTTATCAACGGCATCCGCGACAAGCAGAGCGGCAAG
ACCATCCTGGACTTCCTGAAGAGCGACGGCTTCGCCAACCGCAACTTCATGCAGCTGATCCACGACGACA
GCCTGACCTTCAAGGAGGACATCCAGAAGGCCCAGGTGAGCGGCCAGGGCGACAGCCTGCACGAGCACAT
CGCCAACCTGGCCGGCAGCCCCGCCATCAAGAAGGGCATCCTGCAGACCGTGAAGGTGGTGGACGAGCTG
GTGAAGGTGATGGGCCGCCACAAGCCCGAGAACATCGTGATCGAGATGGCCCGCGAGAACCAGACCACCC
AGAAGGGCCAGAAGAACAGCCGCGAGCGCATGAAGCGCATCGAGGAGGGCATCAAGGAGCTGGGCAGCCA
GATCCTGAAGGAGCACCCCGTGGAGAACACCCAGCTGCAGAACGAGAAGCTGTACCTGTACTACCTGCAG
AACGGCCGCGACATGTACGTGGACCAGGAGCTGGACATCAACCGCCTGAGCGACTACGACGTGGACCACA
TCGTGCCCCAGAGCTTCCTGAAGGACGACAGCATCGACAACAAGGTGCTGACCCGCAGCGACAAGAACCG
CGGCAAGAGCGACAACGTGCCCAGCGAGGAGGTGGTGAAGAAGATGAAGAACTACTGGCGCCAGCTGCTG
AACGCCAAGCTGATCACCCAGCGCAAGTTCGACAACCTGACCAAGGCCGAGCGCGGCGGCCTGAGCGAGC
TGGACAAGGCCGGCTTCATCAAGCGCCAGCTGGTGGAGACCCGCCAGATCACCAAGCACGTGGCCCAGAT
CCTGGACAGCCGCATGAACACCAAGTACGACGAGAACGACAAGCTGATCCGCGAGGTGAAGGTGATCACC
CTGAAGAGCAAGCTGGTGAGCGACTTCCGCAAGGACTTCCAGTTCTACAAGGTGCGCGAGATCAACAACT
ACCACCACGCCCACGACGCCTACCTGAACGCCGTGGTGGGCACCGCCCTGATCAAGAAGTACCCCAAGCT
GGAGAGCGAGTTCGTGTACGGCGACTACAAGGTGTACGACGTGCGCAAGATGATCGCCAAGAGCGAGCAG
GAGATCGGCAAGGCCACCGCCAAGTACTTCTTCTACAGCAACATCATGAACTTCTTCAAGACCGAGATCA
CCCTGGCCAACGGCGAGATCCGCAAGCGCCCCCTGATCGAGACCAACGGCGAGACCGGCGAGATCGTGTG
GGACAAGGGCCGCGACTTCGCCACCGTGCGCAAGGTGCTGAGCATGCCCCAGGTGAACATCGTGAAGAAG
ACCGAGGTGCAGACCGGCGGCTTCAGCAAGGAGAGCATCCTGCCCAAGCGCAACAGCGACAAGCTGATCG
CCCGCAAGAAGGACTGGGACCCCAAGAAGTACGGCGGCTTCGACAGCCCCACCGTGGCCTACAGCGTGCT
GGTGGTGGCCAAGGTGGAGAAGGGCAAGAGCAAGAAGCTGAAGAGCGTGAAGGAGCTGCTGGGCATCACC
ATCATGGAGCGCAGCAGCTTCGAGAAGAACCCCATCGACTTCCTGGAGGCCAAGGGCTACAAGGAGGTGA
AGAAGGACCTGATCATCAAGCTGCCCAAGTACAGCCTGTTCGAGCTGGAGAACGGCCGCAAGCGCATGCT
GGCCAGCGCCGGCGAGCTGCAGAAGGGCAACGAGCTGGCCCTGCCCAGCAAGTACGTGAACTTCCTGTAC
CTGGCCAGCCACTACGAGAAGCTGAAGGGCAGCCCCGAGGACAACGAGCAGAAGCAGCTGTTCGTGGAGC
AGCACAAGCACTACCTGGACGAGATCATCGAGCAGATCAGCGAGTTCAGCAAGCGCGTGATCCTGGCCGA
CGCCAACCTGGACAAGGTGCTGAGCGCCTACAACAAGCACCGCGACAAGCCCATCCGCGAGCAGGCCGAG
AACATCATCCACCTGTTCACCCTGACCAACCTGGGCGCCCCCGCCGCCTTCAAGTACTTCGACACCACCA
TCGACCGCAAGCGCTACACCAGCACCAAGGAGGTGCTGGACGCCACCCTGATCCACCAGAGCATCACCGG
TCTGTACGAGACCCGCATCGACCTGAGCCAGCTGGGCGGCGACTAATAACTCGAGCATGCATCTAGAGGG
CCCTATTCTATAGTGTCACCTAAATGCTAGAGCTCGCTGATCAGCCTCGACTGTGCCTTCTAGTTGCCAG
CCATCTGTTGTTTGCCCCTCCCCCGTGCCTTCCTTGACCCTGGAAGGTGCCACTCCCACTGTCCTTTCCT
AATAAAATGAGGAAATTGCATCGCATTGTCTGAGTAGGTGTCATTCTATTCTGGGGGGTGGGGTGGGGCA
GGACAGCAAGGGGGAGGATTGGGAAGACAATAGCAGGCATGCTGGGGATGCGGTGGGCTCTATGGCTTCT
GAGGCGGAAAGAACCAGCTGCATTAATGAATCGGCCAACGCGCGGGGAGAGGCGGTTTGCGTATTGGGCG
CTCTTCCGCTTCCTCGCTCACTGACTCGCTGCGCTCGGTCGTTCGGCTGCGGCGAGCGGTATCAGCTCAC
TCAAAGGCGGTAATACGGTTATCCACAGAATCAGGGGATAACGCAGGAAAGAACATGTGAGCAAAAGGCC
AGCAAAAGGCCAGGAACCGTAAAAAGGCCGCGTTGCTGGCGTTTTTCCATAGGCTCCGCCCCCCTGACGA
GCATCACAAAAATCGACGCTCAAGTCAGAGGTGGCGAAACCCGACAGGACTATAAAGATACCAGGCGTTT
CCCCCTGGAAGCTCCCTCGTGCGCTCTCCTGTTCCGACCCTGCCGCTTACCGGATACCTGTCCGCCTTTC
TCCCTTCGGGAAGCGTGGCGCTTTCTCATAGCTCACGCTGTAGGTATCTCAGTTCGGTGTAGGTCGTTCG
CTCCAAGCTGGGCTGTGTGCACGAACCCCCCGTTCAGCCCGACCGCTGCGCCTTATCCGGTAACTATCGT
CTTGAGTCCAACCCGGTAAGACACGACTTATCGCCACTGGCAGCAGCCACTGGTAACAGGATTAGCAGAG
CGAGGTATGTAGGCGGTGCTACAGAGTTCTTGAAGTGGTGGCCTAACTACGGCTACACTAGAAGAACAGT
ATTTGGTATCTGCGCTCTGCTGAAGCCAGTTACCTTCGGAAAAAGAGTTGGTAGCTCTTGATCCGGCAAA
CAAACCACCGCTGGTAGCGGTGGTTTTTTTGTTTGCAAGCAGCAGATTACGCGCAGAAAAAAAGGATCTC
AAGAAGATCCTTTGATCTTTTCTACGGGGTCTGACGCTCAGTGGAACGAAAACTCACGTTAAGGGATTTT
GGTCATGAGATTATCAAAAAGGATCTTCACCTAGATCCTTTTAAATTAAAAATGAAGTTTTAAATCAATC
TAAAGTATATATGAGTAAACTTGGTCTGACAGTTACCAATGCTTAATCAGTGAGGCACCTATCTCAGCGA
TCTGTCTATTTCGTTCATCCATAGTTGCCTGACTCCCCGTCGTGTAGATAACTACGATACGGGAGGGCTT
ACCATCTGGCCCCAGTGCTGCAATGATACCGCGAGACCCACGCTCACCGGCTCCAGATTTATCAGCAATA
AACCAGCCAGCCGGAAGGGCCGAGCGCAGAAGTGGTCCTGCAACTTTATCCGCCTCCATCCAGTCTATTA
ATTGTTGCCGGGAAGCTAGAGTAAGTAGTTCGCCAGTTAATAGTTTGCGCAACGTTGTTGCCATTGCTAC
AGGCATCGTGGTGTCACGCTCGTCGTTTGGTATGGCTTCATTCAGCTCCGGTTCCCAACGATCAAGGCGA
GTTACATGATCCCCCATGTTGTGCAAAAAAGCGGTTAGCTCCTTCGGTCCTCCGATCGTTGTCAGAAGTA
AGTTGGCCGCAGTGTTATCACTCATGGTTATGGCAGCACTGCATAATTCTCTTACTGTCATGCCATCCGT
AAGATGCTTTTCTGTGACTGGTGAGTACTCAACCAAGTCATTCTGAGAATAGTGTATGCGGCGACCGAGT
TGCTCTTGCCCGGCGTCAATACGGGATAATACCGCGCCACATAGCAGAACTTTAAAAGTGCTCATCATTG
GAAAACGTTCTTCGGGGCGAAAACTCTCAAGGATCTTACCGCTGTTGAGATCCAGTTCGATGTAACCCAC
TCGTGCACCCAACTGATCTTCAGCATCTTTTACTTTCACCAGCGTTTCTGGGTGAGCAAAAACAGGAAGG
CAAAATGCCGCAAAAAAGGGAATAAGGGCGACACGGAAATGTTGAATACTCATACTCTTCCTTTTTCAAT
ATTATTGAAGCATTTATCAGGGTTATTGTCTCATGAGCGGATACATATTTGAATGTATTTAGAAAAATAA
ACAAATAGGGGTTCCGCGCACATTTCCCCGAAAAGTGCCACCTGACGTCGACGGATCGGGAGATCTCCCG
ATCCCCTATGGTGCACTCTCAGTACAATCTGCTCTGATGCCGCATAGTTAAGCCAGT
Features (pLannotate 1.2.2; 13 found; start..end, strand, type, name):
    157..536     +  enhancer       CMV enhancer: human cytomegalovirus immediate early enhancer
    537..740     +  promoter       CMV promoter: human cytomegalovirus (CMV) immediate early promoter
    736..769     +  LTR            5' LTR (truncated) (fragment): truncated 5' long terminal repeat (LTR) from HIV-1
    785..803     +  promoter       T7 promoter: promoter for bacteriophage T7 RNA polymerase
    865..885     +  CDS            SV40 NLS: nuclear localization signal of SV40 (simian virus 40) large T antigen
    913..5013    +  CDS            cas9: CAS9_STRP1 - Also known as csn1 From Streptococcus pyogenes serotype M1.
   5047..5065    -  promoter       SP6 promoter: promoter for bacteriophage SP6 RNA polymerase
   5091..5315    +  polyA_signal   bGH poly(A) signal: bovine growth hormone polyadenylation signal
   5334..5391    -  CDS            lacI (fragment): lac repressor; lacI; The lac repressor binds to the lac operator to inhibit transcription in E. coli. This inhibition can be relieved by adding lactose or isopropyl-β-D-thiogalactopyranoside (IPTG).
   5574..6162    -  rep_origin     ori: high-copy-number ColE1/pMB1/pBR322/pUC origin of replication
   6333..7193    -  CDS            AmpR: β-lactamase; bla; confers resistance to ampicillin, carbenicillin, and related antibiotics
   7194..7298    -  promoter       AmpR promoter: bla
   7357..2       -  misc_feature   bom (fragment) (across the origin): basis of mobility region from pBR322
