[The description below was written by a language model from this plasmid's Addgene catalogue record and pLannotate feature annotations shown in this document.]
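Description:
p3s-Cas9-HN is a mammalian expression plasmid of about 7.4 kb, built on the p3s backbone, that produces wild-type Streptococcus pyogenes Cas9 for CRISPR genome editing. It is maintained in E. coli as a high-copy plasmid through a ColE1/pUC-type origin of replication and is selected with ampicillin via a β-lactamase gene driven by its own bla promoter. The record lists no mammalian selection marker and the annotation detects none, which suggests the plasmid is suited to transient transfection rather than stable selection.

The expression cassette consists of the human cytomegalovirus immediate-early enhancer and promoter, followed by the Cas9 open reading frame and a bovine growth hormone polyadenylation signal. An SV40 large T antigen nuclear localization signal lies just upstream of the Cas9 coding sequence, directing the nuclease to the nucleus. The catalogue entry also records an N-terminal HA epitope tag contributed by the backbone, which would allow detection of the protein with anti-HA antibodies, although the automated annotation did not call this tag as a separate feature. A T7 promoter sits between the CMV promoter and the coding region and could in principle support in vitro transcription of Cas9 mRNA, while an SP6 promoter faces inward from the 3′ side. The short hits to an HIV-1 LTR, lacI and the pBR322 bom region are only fragments and are probably backbone remnants or chance matches rather than functional elements.

No guide RNA cassette is annotated, so an sgRNA would have to be supplied separately. The plasmid provides the unmodified Cas9 in work associated with high-specificity Cas9 variants and sgRNAs with matched 5′ nucleotides.
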