Addgene plasmid #104171: p3s-Cas9-HN
Purpose: Cas9-WT mammalian expression
Depositing lab: Jin-Soo Kim. Publication: Rescue of high-specificity Cas9 variants using sgRNAs with matched 5' nucleotides. Kim S, Bae T, Hwang J, Kim JS. Genome Biol. 2017 Nov 15;18(1):218. doi: 10.1186/s13059-017-1355-3. PubMed 29141659.
Backbone
  Vector backbone: p3s
  Vector type: Mammalian Expression, CRISPR
Growth in bacteria
  Bacterial resistance: Ampicillin, 100 μg/mL
  Growth temperature: 37°C
  Growth strain: DH5alpha
  Copy number: High Copy
Gene/Insert
  Gene/Insert name: Cas9-WT
  Mutation: WT
  Promoter: CMV
  Tag / fusion protein: HA (N terminal on backbone)
  Cloning method: Restriction Enzyme; 5′ cloning site unknown (unknown if destroyed); 3′ cloning site unknown (unknown if destroyed)
  Sequencing primers: 5′ CMV-F
Terms and licenses: Academic/Nonprofit Terms; Industry Terms: Not Available to Industry
How to cite: p3s-Cas9-HN was a gift from Jin-Soo Kim (Addgene plasmid # 104171 ; http://n2t.net/addgene:104171 ; RRID:Addgene_104171)
